>Addgene plasmid #70652 | lentiCRISPR - C3orf17 sgRNA 1 | addgene partial sequence | sequence record 128352 | hU6-F 5'-GAGGGCCTATTTCCCATGATT-3'
GGCTGTTAGAGAGATAATTAGAATTAATTTGACTGTAAACACAAAGATATTAGTACAAAATACGTGACGT
AGAAAGTAATAATTTCTTGGGTAGTTTGCAGTTTTAAAATTATGTTTTAAAATGGACTATCATATGCTTA
CCGTAACTTGAAAGTATTTCGATTTCTTGGCTTTATATATCTTGTGGAAAGGACGAAACACCGTGTGAGA
ATCCCTAAGGCGGTTTTAGAGCTAGAAATAGCAAGTTAAAATAAGGCTAGTCCGTTATCAACTTGAAAAA
GTGGCACCGAGTCGGTGCTTTTTTGAATTCTAGATCTTGAGACAAATGGCAGTATTCATCCACAATTTTA
AAAGAAAAGGGGGGATTGGGGGGTACAGTGCAGGGGAAAGAATAGTAGACATAATAGCAACAGACATACA
AACTAAAGAATTACAAAAACAAATTACAAAAATTCAAAATTTTCGGGTTTATTACAGGGACAGCAGAGAT
CCACTTTGGCGCCGGCTCGAGTGGCTCCGGTGCCCGTCAGTGGGCAGAGCGCACATCGCCCACAGTCCCC
GAGAAGTTGGGGGGAGGGGTCGGCAATTGAACCGGTGCCTAGAGAAGGTGGCGCGGGGTAAACTGGGAAA
GTGATGTCGTGTACTGGCTCCGCCTTTTTCCCGAGGGTGGGGGAGAACCGTATATAAGTGCAGTAGTCGC
CGTGAACGTTCTTTTTCGCAACGGGTTTGCCGCCAGAACACAGGTGTCGTGACGCGGGATCCGCCACCAT
GGATTACAAAGACGATGACGATAAGATGGCCCCAAAGAAGAAGCGGAAGGTCGGTATCCACGGAGTCCCA
GCAGCCGACAAGAAGTACAGCATCGGCCTGGACATCGGCACCAACTCTGTGGGCTGGGCCGTGATCACCG
ACGAGTACAAGGTGCCCAGCAAGAAATTCAAGGTGCTGGGCAACACCGACCGGCACAGCATCAAGAAGAA
CCTGATCGGAGCCCTGCTGTTCGACA
