>Addgene plasmid #70652 | lentiCRISPR - C3orf17 sgRNA 1 | depositor partial sequence | sequence record 128353 | lentiCRISPR - C3orf17 sgRNA 1 sequence 652 bps
GTCTGTTAGAGAGATAATTAGAATTAATTTGACTGTAAACACAAAGATATTAGTACAAAATACGTGACGT
AGAAAGTAATAATTTCTTGGGTAGTTTGCAGTTTTAAAATTATGTTTTAAAATGGACTATCATATGCTTA
CCGTAACTTGAAAGTATTTCGATTTCTTGGCTTTATATATCTTGTGGAAAGGACGAAACACCGTGTGAGA
ATCCCTAAGGCGGTTTTAGAGCTAGAAATAGCAAGTTAAAATAAGGCTAGTCCGTTATCAACTTGAAAAA
GTGGCACCGAGTCGGTGCTTTTTTGAATTCTAGATCTTGAGACAAATGGCAGTATTCATCCACAATTTTA
AAAGAAAAGGGGGGATTGGGGGGTACAGTGCAGGGGAAAGAATAGTAGACATAATAGCAACAGACATACA
AACTAAAGAATTACAAAAACAAATTACAAAAATTCAAAATTTTCGGGTTTATTACAGGGACAGCAGAGAT
CCACTTTGGCGCCGGCTCGAGTGGCTCCGGTGCCCGTCAGTGGGCAGAGCGCACATCGCCCACAGTCCCC
GAGAAGTTGGGGGGAGGGGTCGGCAATTGAACCGGTGCCTAGAGAAGGTGGCGCGGGGTAAACTGGGAAA
GTGATGTCGTGTACTGGCTCCG
