>Addgene plasmid #70652 | lentiCRISPR - C3orf17 sgRNA 1 | addgene partial sequence | sequence record 128355 | hSpCas9-R1 5'-CGCTCGTGCTTCTTATCCTC-3'
GTCTGTGGAAGAAGCTGTCGTCCACCTTGGCCATCTCGTTGCTGAAGATCTCTTGCAGATAGCAGATCCG
GTTCTTCCGTCTGGTGTATCTTCTTCTGGCGGTTCTCTTCAGCCGGGTGGCCTCGGCTGTTTCGCCGCTG
TCGAACAGCAGGGCTCCGATCAGGTTCTTCTTGATGCTGTGCCGGTCGGTGTTGCCCAGCACCTTGAATT
TCTTGCTGGGCACCTTGTACTCGTCGGTGATCACGGCCCAGCCCACAGAGTTGGTGCCGATGTCCAGGCC
GATGCTGTACTTCTTGTCGGCTGCTGGGACTCCGTGGATACCGACCTTCCGCTTCTTCTTTGGGGCCATC
TTATCGTCATCGTCTTTGTAATCCATGGTGGCGGATCCCGCGTCACGACACCTGTGTTCTGGCGGCAAAC
CCGTTGCGAAAAAGAACGTTCACGGCGACTACTGCACTTATATACGGTTCTCCCCCACCCTCGGGAAAAA
GGCGGAGCCAGTACACGACATCACTTTCCCAGTTTACCCCGCGCCACCTTCTCTAGGCACCGGTTCAATT
GCCGACCCCTCCCCCCAACTTCTCGGGGACTGTGGGCGATGTGCGCTCTGCCCACTGACGGGCACCGGAG
CCACTCGAGCCGGCGCCAAAGTGGATCTCTGCTGTCCCTGTAATAAACCCGAAAATTTTGAATTTTTGTA
ATTTGTTTTTGTAATTCTTTAGTTTGTATGTCTGTTGCTATTATGTCTACTATTCTTTCCCCTGCACTGT
ACCCCCCAATCCCCCCTTTTCTTTTAAAATTGTGGATGAATACTGCCATTTGTCTCAAGATCTAGAATTC
AAAAAAGCACCGACTCGGTGCCACTTTTTCAAGTTGATAACGGACTAGCCTTATTTTAACTTGCTATTTC
TAGCTCTAAAACCGCCTTAGGGATTCTCACACGGTGTTTCGTCCTTTCCACAAGATATATAAAGCCAAGA
AATCGAAATACTTTCAAGTTACGGTAAGCAT
