[The description below was written by a language model from this plasmid's Addgene catalogue record.]
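Description:
lentiCRISPR - C3orf17 sgRNA 1 is an all-in-one lentiviral CRISPR plasmid built on the lentiCRISPR v1 backbone, designed for delivery into mammalian cells and knockout of the human gene C3orf17. It is propagated in bacteria under ampicillin selection; the record lists a recombination-deficient cloning strain, the usual choice for lentiviral plasmids, whose repeated terminal sequences are prone to rearrangement. The copy number is listed as unknown, and no feature table is provided, so details such as the bacterial origin, the LTRs, the packaging signal and other viral elements are not individually documented here.

The payload consists of two expression units. An EFS promoter (a short form of the EF-1α promoter, an RNA polymerase II element) drives a human codon-optimized Cas9 nuclease together with a puromycin resistance gene, so that transduced cells expressing the nuclease can be selected with puromycin. The record does not state how the two coding sequences are linked. Separately, a U6 promoter, an RNA polymerase III element suited to small RNA transcription, drives a synthetic single-guide RNA whose 20-nucleotide spacer targets C3orf17. Because nuclease, guide and selection marker travel in a single viral genome, one transduction is sufficient to establish gene editing in the recipient cell.

The "sgRNA 1" designation suggests that it is one of several guides against this gene. The associated work concerns identifying and characterizing essential genes in the human genome, which is consistent with use in testing the effect of C3orf17 loss on cell proliferation or viability.
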