Addgene plasmid #70652: lentiCRISPR - C3orf17 sgRNA 1
Purpose: Expresses human codon-optimized Cas9 protein and puromycin resistance from EFS promoter and a C3orf17 targeting synthetic single-guide RNA (sgRNA) element from U6 promoter. Lentiviral backbone.
Depositing lab: David Sabatini. Publication: Identification and characterization of essential genes in the human genome. Wang T, Birsoy K, Hughes NW, Krupczak KM, Post Y, Wei JJ, Lander ES, Sabatini DM. Science. 2015 Oct 15. pii: aac7041. 10.1126/science.aac7041 PubMed 26472758.
Backbone
  Vector backbone: lentiCRISPR v1
  Vector type: Mammalian Expression, Lentiviral, CRISPR
Growth in bacteria
  Bacterial resistance: Ampicillin, 100 μg/mL
  Growth temperature: 37°C
  Growth strain: NEB Stable
  Copy number: Unknown
Gene/Insert
  Gene/Insert name: sgRNA against C3orf17
  gRNA/shRNA sequence: GTGTGAGAATCCCTAAGGCG
Terms and licenses: Academic/Nonprofit Terms; Industry Terms: Not Available to Industry
How to cite: lentiCRISPR - C3orf17 sgRNA 1 was a gift from David Sabatini (Addgene plasmid # 70652 ; http://n2t.net/addgene:70652 ; RRID:Addgene_70652)
